>Addgene plasmid #104227 | pHH0103 YAP1 WW domain #1 | addgene full sequence | sequence record 201508 | Addgene NGS Result
TTGACAATTAATCATCGGCTCGTATAATGTGTGGAATTGTGAGCGGATAACAATTTCACACAGGAAACAG
CCAGTCCGTTTAGGTGTTTTCACGAGCACTTCACCAACAAGGACCATAGATTATGAAAATCGAAGAACAC
CATCACCATCACCATTCCAGCGGTAAGCTTATGTCCCCTATACTAGGTTATTGGAAAATTAAGGGCCTTG
TGCAACCCACTCGACTTCTTTTGGAATATCTTGAAGAAAAATATGAAGAGCATTTGTATGAGCGCGATGA
AGGTGATAAATGGCGAAACAAAAAGTTTGAATTGGGTTTGGAGTTTCCCAATCTTCCTTATTATATTGAT
GGTGATGTTAAATTAACACAGTCTATGGCCATCATACGTTATATAGCTGACAAGCACAACATGTTGGGTG
GTTGTCCAAAAGAGCGTGCAGAGATTTCAATGCTTGAAGGAGCGGTTTTGGATATTAGATACGGTGTTTC
GAGAATTGCATATAGTAAAGACTTTGAAACTCTCAAAGTTGATTTTCTTAGCAAGCTACCTGAAATGCTG
AAAATGTTCGAAGATCGTTTATGTCATAAAACATATTTAAATGGTGATCATGTAACCCATCCTGACTTCA
TGTTGTATGACGCTCTTGATGTTGTTTTATACATGGACCCAATGTGCCTGGATGCGTTCCCAAAATTAGT
TTGTTTTAAAAAACGTATTGAAGCTATCCCACAAATTGATAAGTACTTGAAATCCAGCAAGTATATAGCA
TGGCCTTTGCAGGGCTGGCAAGCCACGTTTGGTGGTGGCGACCATCCTCCAAAATCGGATCTGGAAGTTC
TGTTCCAGGGGCCCCTGTCCAGCGGTCTGGTTCCGCGTGGTTCCGGTACCGCGGCCCAGCCGGCCGAAAA
TCTGTACTTCCAAGGTCGTCGTGCCTCTGTGGAGCTCGACGATGTTCCGCTGCCGGCTGGTTGGGAAATG
GCTAAAACGAGTTCGGGTCAACGCTACTTCCTGAATCATATCGATCAAACGACGACCTGGCAGGATCCGC
GTAAAGCGATGCTGTAGGCGGCCGCATA
[142 nt withheld, positions 1079-1220]
C
[98 nt withheld, positions 1222-1319]
AGTTTGTACTGGTGACGAAACTCAGTGTCTAGCTAGAGTGGC
[149 nt withheld, positions 1362-1510]
TGGTTTCATTGGTGACGTTTCCGGCCTTGCTAATGGTAATGGT
[62 nt withheld, positions 1554-1615]
ACCTTTAATGAATAATTTCCGTCAATATTTACCTTCCCTCCCTCAATCGGTTGAATGTCGCCCTTTTGTC
TTTGGCGCTGGTAAACCATATGAA
[86 nt withheld, positions 1710-1795]
T
[54 nt withheld, positions 1797-1850]
CTAGCGCCGCCCTATACCTTGTCTGCCTCCCCGCGTTGCGTCGCGGTGCATGGAGCCGGGCCACCTCGAC
CTGAATGGAAGCCGGCGGCACCTCGCTAACGGATTCACCACTCCAAGAATTGGAGCCAATCAATTCTTGC
GGAGAACTGTGAATGCGCAAACCAACCCTTGGCAGAACATATCCATCGCGTCCGCCATCTCCAGCAGCCG
CACGCGGCGCATCTCGGGCAGCGTTGGGTCCTGGCCACGGGTGCGCATGATCGTGCTCCTGTCGTTGAGG
ACCCGGCTAGGCTGGCGGGGTTGCCTTACTGGTTAGCAGAATGAATCACCGATACGCGAGCGAACGTGAA
GCGACTGCTGCTGCAAAACGTCTGCGACCTGAGCAACAACATGAATGGTCTTCGGTTTCCGTGTTTCGTA
AAGTCTGGAAACGCGGAAGTCAGCGCCCTGCACCATTATGTTCCGGATCTGCATCGCAGGATGCTGCTGG
CTACCCTGTGGAACACCTACATCTGTATTAACGAAGCGCTGGCATTGACCCTGAGTGATTTTTCTCTGGT
CCCGCCGCATCCATACCGCCAGTTGTTTACCCTCACAACGTTCCAGTAACCGGGCATGTTCATCATCAGT
AACCCGTATCGTGAGCATCCTCTCTCGTTTCATCGGTATCATTACCCCCATGAACAGAAATCCCCCTTAC
ACGGAGGCATCAGTGACCAAACAGGAAAAAACCGCCCTTAACATGGCCCGCTTTATCAGAAGCCAGACAT
TAACGCTTCTGGAGAAACTCAACGAGCTGGACGCGGATGAACAGGCAGACATCTGTGAATCGCTTCACGA
CCACGCTGATGAGCTTTACCGCAGGATCCGCGAAATTGTAAGCGTTAATATTTTGTTAAAATTCGCGTTA
AATTTTTGTTAAATCAGCTCATTTTTTAACCAATAGGCCGAAATCGGCAAAATCCCTTATAAATCAAAAG
AATAGACCGAGATAGGGTTGAGTGTTGTTCCAGTTTGGAACAAGAGTCCACTATTAAAGAACGTGGACTC
CAACGTCAAAGG
[49 nt withheld, positions 2913-2961]
T
[91 nt withheld, positions 2963-3053]
G
[124 nt withheld, positions 3055-3178]
CGCGGATCCTGCCTCGCGCGTTTCGGTGATGACGGTGAAAACCTCTGACACATGCAGCTCCCGGAGACGG
TCACAGCTTGTCTGTAAGCGGATGCCGGGAGCAGACAAGCCCGTCAGGGCGCGTCAGCGGGTGTTGGCGG
GTGTCGGGGCGCAGCCATGACCCAGTCACGTAGCGATAGCGGAGTGTATACTGGCTTAACTATGCGGCAT
CAGAGCAGATTGTACTGAGAGTGCACCATATGCGGTGTGAAATACCGCACAGATGCGTAAGGAGAAAATA
CCGCATCAGGCGCTCTTCCGCTTCCTCGCTCACTGACTCGCTGCGCTCGGTCGTTCGGCTGCGGCGAGCG
GTATCAGCTCACTCAAAGGCGGTAATACGGTTATCCACAGAATCAGGGGATAACGCAGGAAAGAACATGT
GAGCAAAAGGCCAGCAAAAGGCCAGGAACCGTAAAAAGGCCGCGTTGCTGGCGTTTTTCCATAGGCTCCG
CCCCCCTGACGAGCATCACAAAAATCGACGCTCAAGTCAGAGGTGGCGAAACCCGACAGGACTATAAAGA
TACCAGGGTTTCCCCCTGGAAGCTCCCTCGTGCGCTCTCCTGTTCCGACCCTGCCGCTTACCGGATACCT
GTCCGCCTTTCTCCCTTCGGGAAGCGTGGCGCTTTCTCATAGCTCACGCTGTAGGTATCTCAGTTCGGTG
TAGGTCGTTCGCTCCAAGCTGGGCTGTGTGCACGAACCCCCCGTTCAGCCCGACCGCTGCGCCTTATCCG
GTAACTATCGTCTTGAGTCCAACCCGGTAAGACACGACTTATCGCCACTGGCAGCAGCCACTGGTAACAG
GATTAGCAGAGCGAGGTATGTAGGCGGTGCTACAGAGTTCTTGAAGTGGTGGCCTAACTACGGCTACACT
AGAAGGACAGTATTTGGTATCTGCGCTCTGCTGAAGCCAGTTACCTTCGGAAAAAGAGTTGGTAGCTCTT
GATCCGGCAAACAAACCACCGCTGGTAGCGGTGGTTTTTTTGTTTGCAAGCAGCAGATTACGCGCAGAAA
AAAAGGATCTCAAGAAGATCCTTTGATCTTTTCTACGGGGTCTGACGCTCAGTGGAACGAAAACTCACGT
TAAGGGATTTTGGTCATGAGATTATCAAAAAGGATCTTCACCTAGATCCTTTTAAATTAAAAATGAAGTT
TTAAATCAATCTAAAGTATATATGAGTAAACTTGGTCTGACAGTTACCAATGCTTAATCAGTGAGGCACC
TATCTCAGCGATCTGTCTATTTCGTTCATCCATAGTTGCCTGACTCCCCGTCGTGTAGATAACTACGATA
CGGGAGGGCTTACCATCTGGCCCCAGTGCTGCAATGATACCGCGAGACCCACGCTCACCGGCTCCAGATT
TATCAGCAATAAACCAGCCAGCCGGAAGGGCCGAGCGCAGAAGTGGTCCTGCAACTTTATCCGCCTCCAT
CCAGTCTATTAATTGTTGCCGGGAAGCTAGAGTAAGTAGTTCGCCAGTTAATAGTTTGCGCAACGTTGTT
GCCATTGCTGCAGGCATCGTGGTGTCACGCTCGTCGTTTGGTATGGCTTCATTCAGCTCCGGTTCCCAAC
GATCAAGGCGAGTTACATGATCCCCCATGTTGTGCAAAAAAGCGGTTAGCTCCTTCGGTCCTCCGATCGT
TGTCAGAAGTAAGTTGGCCGCAGTGTTATCACTCATGGTTATGGCAGCACTGCATAATTCTCTTACTGTC
ATGCCATCCGTAAGATGCTTTTCTGTGACTGGTGAGTACTCAACCAAGTCATTCTGAGAATAGTGTATGC
GGCGACCGAGTTGCTCTTGCCCGGCGTCAACACGGGATAATACCGCGCCACATAGCAGAACTTTAAAAGT
GCTCATCATTGGAAAACGTTCTTCGGGGCGAAAACTCTCAAGGATCTTACCGCTGTTGAGATCCAGTTCG
ATGTAACCCACTCGTGCACCCAACTGATCTTCAGCATCTTTTACTTTCACCAGCGTTTCTGGGTGAGCAA
AAACAGGAAGGCAAAATGCCGCAAAAAAGGGAATAAGGGCGACACGGAAATGTTGAATACTCATACTCTT
CCTTTTTCAATATTATTGAAGCATTTATCAGGGTTATTGTCTCATGAGCGGATACATATTTGAATGTATT
TAGAAAAATAAACAAATAGGGGTTCCGCGCACATTTCCCCGAAAAGTGCCACCTGACGTCTAAGAAACCA
TTATTATCATGACATTAACCTATAAAAATAGGCGTATCACGAGGCCCTTTCGTCTTCAAGAATTCCCGAC
ACCATCGAATGGTGCAAAACCTTTCGCGGTATGGCATGATAGCGCCCGGAAGAGAGTCAATTCAGGGTGG
TGAATGTGAAACCAGTAACGTTATACGATGTCGCAGAGTATGCCGGTGTCTCTTATCAGACCGTTTCCCG
CGTGGTGAACCAGGCCAGCCACGTTTCTGCGAAAACGCGGGAAAAAGTGGAAGCGGCGATGGCGGAGCTG
AATTACATTCCCAACCGCGTGGCACAACAACTGGCGGGCAAACAGTCGTTGCTGATTGGCGTTGCCACCT
CCAGTCTGGCCCTGCACGCGCCGTCGCAAATTGTCGCGGCGATTAAATCTCGCGCCGATCAACTGGGTGC
CAGCGTGGTGGTGTCGATGGTAGAACGAAGCGGCGTCGAAGCCTGTAAAGCGGCGGTGCACAATCTTCTC
GCGCAACGCGTCAGTGGGCTGATCATTAACTATCCGCTGGATGACCAGGATGCCATTGCTGTGGAAGCTG
CCTGCACTAATGTTCCGGCGTTATTTCTTGATGTCTCTGACCAGACACCCATCAACAGTATTATTTTCTC
CCATGAAGACGGTACGCGACTGGGCGTGGAGCATCTGGTCGCATTGGGTCACCAGCAAATCGCGCTGTTA
GCGGGCCCATTAAGTTCTGTCTCGGCGCGTCTGCGTCTGGCTGGCTGGCATAAATATCTCACTCGCAATC
AAATTCAGCCGATAGCGGAACGGGAAGGCGACTGGAGTGCCATGTCCGGTTTTCAACAAACCATGCAAAT
GCTGAATGAGGGCATCGTTCCCACTGCGATGCTGGTTGCCAACGATCAGATGGCGCTGGGCGCAATGCGC
GCCATTACCGAGTCCGGGCTGCGCGTTGGTGCGGATATCTCGGTAGTGGGATACGACGATACCGAAGACA
GCTCATGTTATATCCCGCCGTTAACCACCATCAAACAGGATTTTCGCCTGCTGGGGCAAACCAGCGTGGA
CCGCTTGCTGCAACTCTCTCAGGGCCAGGCGGTGAAGGGCAATCAGCTGTTGCCCGTCTCACTGGTGAAA
AGAAAAACCACCCTGGCGCCCAATACGCAAACCGCCTCTCCCCGCGCGTTGGCCGATTCATTAATGCAGC
TGGCACGACAGGTTTCCCGACTGGAAAGCGGGCAGTGAGCGCAACGCAATTAATGTAAGTTAGCTCACTC
ATTAGGCACAATTCTCATGTTTGACAGCTTATCATCGACTGCACGGTGCACCAATGCTTCTGGCGTCAGG
CAGCCATCGGAAGCTGTGGTATGGCTGTGCAGGTCGTAAATCACTGCATAATTCGTGTCGCTCAAGGCGC
ACTCCCGTTCTGGATAATGTTTTTTGCGCCGACATCATAACGGTTCTGGCAAATATTCTGAAATGAGCTG
Features (pLannotate 1.2.2; 21 found; start..end, strand, type, name):
      1..29      +  promoter       tac promoter: strong E. coli promoter; hybrid between the trp and lac UV5 promoters
     37..53      +  protein_bind   lac operator: The lac repressor binds to the lac operator to inhibit transcription in E. coli. This inhibition can be relieved by adding lactose or isopropyl-β-D-thiogalactopyranoside (IPTG). lac repressor encoded by lacI
    138..155     +  CDS            6xHis: 6xHis affinity tag
    171..824     +  CDS            GST26_SCHJA: Experimental evidence at protein level: Swiss-Prot protein existence level 1. GST isoenzymes appear to play a central role in the parasite detoxification system. Other functions are also suspected including a role in increasing the solubility of haematin in the parasite gut. From Schistosoma japonicum (Blood fluke).
    849..1064    +  CDS            YAP1 (fragment): YAP1_CHICK - Also known as YAP65. Experimental evidence at protein level: Swiss-Prot protein existence level 1. Transcriptional regulator which can act both as a coactivator and a corepressor and is the critical downstream regulatory target in the Hippo signaling pathway that plays a pivotal role in organ size control and tumor suppression by restricting proliferation and promoting apoptosis (By similarity). Plays a key role in tissue tension and 3D tissue shape by regulating cortical actomyosin network formation (By similarity). From Gallus gallus (Chicken).
   1083..1130    +  terminator     fd terminator (sequence withheld): central terminator from bacteriophage fd (Otsuka and Kunisawa, 1982)
   1135..1347    +  CDS            M13 gene III (fragment) (sequence partly withheld): pIII; III; minor coat protein
   1362..1832    +  CDS            M13 gene III (fragment) (sequence partly withheld): pIII; III; minor coat protein
   1854..1924    +  CDS            TcR (fragment): tetracycline efflux protein; tet; confers resistance to tetracycline
   2166..2546    -  CDS            YPB1_ECOLX: Protein predicted: Swiss-Prot protein existence level 4. From Escherichia coli.
   2563..2714    +  CDS            rop (fragment): Rop protein, which maintains plasmids at low copy number; rop
   2750..3178    -  rep_origin     f1 ori (sequence partly withheld): f1 bacteriophage origin of replication; arrow indicates direction of (+) strand synthesis
   3187..3226    +  CDS            rop (fragment): Rop protein, which maintains plasmids at low copy number; rop
   3328..3468    +  misc_feature   bom: basis of mobility region from pBR322
   3654..4241    -  rep_origin     ori: high-copy-number ColE1/pMB1/pBR322/pUC origin of replication
   4412..5272    -  CDS            AmpR: β-lactamase; bla; confers resistance to ampicillin, carbenicillin, and related antibiotics
   5273..5377    -  promoter       AmpR promoter: bla
   5486..5563    +  promoter       lacIq promoter: lacI (mutant); In the lacIq allele, a single base change in the promoter boosts expression of the lacI gene about 10-fold.
   5564..6646    +  CDS            lacI: lac repressor; lacI; The lac repressor binds to the lac operator to inhibit transcription in E. coli. This inhibition can be relieved by adding lactose or isopropyl-β-D-thiogalactopyranoside (IPTG).
   6659..6680    +  protein_bind   CAP binding site: CAP binding activates transcription in the presence of cAMP. E. coli catabolite activator protein
   6699..6716    +  promoter       tet promoter (fragment): E. coli promoter for tetracycline efflux protein gene
