[The description below was written by a language model from this plasmid's Addgene catalogue record and pLannotate feature annotations shown in this document.]
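Description:
pHH0103 YAP1 WW domain #1 is a 6,888-nt bacterial expression plasmid built on the pHH0103 backbone for producing the first WW domain of human YAP1 as a GST fusion protein in E. coli. It replicates from a ColE1/pMB1-type origin and is selected with ampicillin through the AmpR (β-lactamase) gene. The record lists copy number as unknown. An f1 origin is also present, interrupting a rop remnant, along with the pBR322 bom region.

Expression is driven by the tac promoter followed by a lac operator. The plasmid carries its own lacI gene under the lacIq promoter, so transcription is repressed until it is induced with IPTG. The open reading frame begins with a 6xHis tag, followed by Schistosoma japonicum GST and then the YAP1 segment. This gives two affinity handles on the N-terminal side of the domain. Depositor comments describe a linker between GST and the WW domain whose sequence resembles a TEV protease recognition motif, which would allow the tags to be removed, although the record does not state this function. The 183-bp insert is codon optimized for bacteria and was cloned between SfiI and NotI. The automated annotation matched it to chicken YAP1, but the catalogue gives the species as human, and the match probably reflects conservation of the domain. An fd terminator lies downstream of the insert. Beyond it are M13 gene III fragments and remnants of tetracycline-resistance sequence, which suggest the backbone derives from a phagemid display vector and which lie outside the expression cassette. The purified fusion protein would suit binding studies of WW domain interactions with peptide ligands, though the record states only bacterial expression as the purpose.
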