Addgene plasmid #104227: pHH0103 YAP1 WW domain #1
Purpose: Bacterial expression of WW domain #1 from YAP1
Depositing lab: Sachdev Sidhu & Marius Sudol. Depositing organization: National University of Singapore.
Backbone
  Vector backbone: pHH0103
  Vector type: Bacterial Expression
Growth in bacteria
  Bacterial resistance: Ampicillin, 100 μg/mL
  Growth temperature: 37°C
  Growth strain: DH5alpha
  Copy number: Unknown
Gene/Insert
  Gene/Insert name: YAP1 WW domain #1
  Species: H. sapiens (human)
  Insert size (bp): 183
  Mutation: codon optimized for expression in bacteria
  Entrez Gene: YAP1 (a.k.a. COB1, YAP, YAP-1, YAP2, YAP65, YKI)
  Promoter: tac
  Tag / fusion protein: GST (N terminal on backbone)
  Cloning method: Restriction Enzyme; 5′ cloning site SfiI (unknown if destroyed); 3′ cloning site NotI (unknown if destroyed)
  Sequencing primers: 5′ pGEX-5'
Terms and licenses: Academic/Nonprofit Terms; Industry Terms: Not Available to Industry
Depositor comments: Amino acid sequence: Linker - ENLYFQGRRASV(gagctc) and WW domain - DDVPLPAGWEMAKTSSGQRYFLNHIDQTTTWQDPRKAML
How to cite: pHH0103 YAP1 WW domain #1 was a gift from Sachdev Sidhu & Marius Sudol (Addgene plasmid # 104227 ; http://n2t.net/addgene:104227 ; RRID:Addgene_104227)
