>Addgene plasmid #104227 | pHH0103 YAP1 WW domain #1 | depositor partial sequence | sequence record 197379 | WW domain with linker
GGCCCAGCCGGCCGAAAATCTGTACTTCCAAGGTCGTCGTGCCTCTGTGGAGCTCGACGATGTTCCGCTG
CCGGCTGGTTGGGAAATGGCTAAAACGAGTTCGGGTCAACGCTACTTCCTGAATCATATCGATCAAACGA
CGACCTGGCAGGATCCGCGTAAAGCGATGCTGTAGGCGGCCGC
